>Addgene plasmid #107351 | pLVX-BirA-UBE3B-Puro | addgene full sequence | sequence record 212213 | Addgene NGS Result
GGAAGGGCTAATTCACTCCCAAAGAAGACAAGATATCCTTGATCTGTGGATCTACCACACACAAGGCTAC
TTCCCTGATTAGCAGAACTACACACCAGGGCCAGGGGTCAGATATCCACTGACCTTTGGATGGTGCTACA
AGCTAGTACCAGTTGAGCCAGATAAGGTAGAAGAGGCCAATAAAGGAGAGAACACCAGCTTGTTACACCC
TGTGAGCCTGCATGGGATGGATGACCCGGAGAGAGAAGTGTTAGAGTGGAGGTTTGACAGCCGCCTAGCA
TTTCATCACGTGGCCCGAGAGCTGCATCCGGAGTACTTCAAGAACTGCTGATATCGAGCTTGCTACAAGG
GACTTTCCGCTGGGGACTTTCCAGGGAGGCGTGGCCTGGGCGGGACTGGGGAGTGGCGAGCCCTCAGATC
CTGCATATAAGCAGCTGCTTTTTGCCTGTACTGGGTCTCTCTGGTTAGACCAGATCTGAGCCTGGGAGCT
CTCTGGCTAACTAGGGAACCCACTGCTTAAGCCTCAATAAAGCTTGCCTTGAGTGCTTCAAGTAGTGTGT
GCCCGTCTGTTGTGTGACTCTGGTAACTAGAGATCCCTCAGACCCTTTTAGTCAGTGTGGAAAATCTCTA
GCAGTGGCGCCCGAACAGGGACTTGAAAGCGAAAGGGAAACCAGAGGAGCTCTCTCGACGCAGGACTCGG
CTTGCTGAAGCGCGCACGGCAAGAGGCGAGGGGCGGCGACTGGTGAGTACGCCAAAAATTTTGACTAGCG
GAGGCTAGAAGGAGAGAGATGGGTGCGAGAGCGTCAGTATTAAGCGGGGGAGAATTAGATCGCGATGGGA
AAAAATTCGGTTAAGGCCAGGGGGAAAGAAAAAATATAAATTAAAACATATAGTATGGGCAAGCAGGGAG
CTAGAACGATTCGCAGTTAATCCTGGCCTGTTAGAAACATCAGAAGGCTGTAGACAAATACTGGGACAGC
TACAACCATCCCTTCAGACAGGATCAGAAGAACTTAGATCATTATATAATACAGTAGCAACCCTCTATTG
TGTGCATCAAAGGATAGAGATAAAAGACACCAAGGAAGCTTTAGACAAGATAGAGGAAGAGCAAAACAAA
AGTAAGACCACCGCACAGCAAGCGGCCGGCCGCTGATCTTCAGACCTGGAGGAGGAGATATGAGGGACAA
TTGGAGAAGTGAATTATATAAATATAAAGTAGTAAAAATTGAACCATTAGGAGTAGCACCCACCAAGGCA
AAGAGAAGAGTGGTGCAGAGAGAAAAAAGAGCAGTGGGAATAGGAGCTTTGTTCCTTGGGTTCTTGGGAG
CAGCAGGAAGCACTATGGGCGCAGCGTCAATGACGCTGACGGTACAGGCCAGACAATTATTGTCTGGTAT
AGTGCAGCAGCAGAACAATTTGCTGAGGGCTATTGAGGCGCAACAGCATCTGTTGCAACTCACAGTCTGG
GGCATCAAGCAGCTCCAGGCAAGAATCCTGGCTGTGGAAAGATACCTAAAGGATCAACAGCTCCTGGGGA
TTTGGGGTTGCTCTGGAAAACTCATTTGCACCACTGCTGTGCCTTGGAATGCTAGTTGGAGTAATAAATC
TCTGGAACAGATTTGGAATCACACGACCTGGATGGAGTGGGACAGAGAAATTAACAATTACACAAGCTTA
ATACACTCCTTAATTGAAGAATCGCAAAACCAGCAAGAAAAGAATGAACAAGAATTATTGGAATTAGATA
AATGGGCAAGTTTGTGGAATTGGTTTAACATAACAAATTGGCTGTGGTATATAAAATTATTCATAATGAT
AGTAGGAGGCTTGGTAGGTTTAAGAATAGTTTTTGCTGTACTTTCTATAGTGAATAGAGTTAGGCAGGGA
TATTCACCATTATCGTTTCAGACCCACCTCCCAACCCCGAGGGGACCCGACAGGCCCGAAGGAATAGAAG
AAGAAGGTGGAGAGAGAGACAGAGACAGATCCATTCGATTAGTGAACGGATCTCGACGGTATCGCCTTTA
AAAGAAAAGGGGGGATTGGGGGGTACAGTGCAGGGGAAAGAATAGTAGACATAATAGCAACAGACATACA
AACTAAAGAATTACAAAAACAAATTACAAAAATTCAAAATTTTCGGGTTTATTACAGGGACAGCAGAGAT
CCAGTTTATCGATAAGCTTGGGAGTTCCGCGTTACATAACTTACGGTAAATGGCCCGCCTGGCTGACCGC
CCAACGACCCCCGCCCATTGACGTCAATAATGACGTATGTTCCCATAGTAACGCCAATAGGGACTTTCCA
TTGACGTCAATGGGTGGAGTATTTACGGTAAACTGCCCACTTGGCAGTACATCAAGTGTATCATATGCCA
AGTACGCCCCCTATTGACGTCAATGACGGTAAATGGCCCGCCTGGCATTATGCCCAGTACATGACCTTAT
GGGACTTTCCTACTTGGCAGTACATCTACGTATTAGTCATCGCTATTACCATGGTGATGCGGTTTTGGCA
GTACATCAATGGGCGTGGATAGCGGTTTGACTCACGGGGATTTCCAAGTCTCCACCCCATTGACGTCAAT
GGGAGTTTGTTTTGGCACCAAAATCAACGGGACTTTCCAAAATGTCGTAACAACTCCGCCCCATTGACGC
AAATGGGCGGTAGGCGTGTACGGTGGGAGGTCTATATAAGCAGAGCTCGTTTAGTGAACCGTCAGATCGC
CTGGAGACGCCATCCACGCTGTTTTGACCTCCATAGAAGACACCGACTCTACTAGAGGATCTATTTCCGG
TGAATTCCTCGAGACTAGATCAACAAGTTTGTACAAAAAAGCAGGCTCCGCGGCCGCCCCCTTCACCATG
AAGGACAACACCGTGCCCCTGAAGCTGATCGCCCTGCTGGCCAATGGCGAGTTCCACTCTGGCGAGCAGC
TGGGCGAGACACTGGGCATGTCTAGAGCCGCCATCAACAAGCACATCCAGACCCTGAGAGACTGGGGCGT
GGACGTGTTCACCGTGCCTGGCAAGGGCTACAGCCTGCCCGAGCCTATCCAGCTGCTGAACGCCAAGCAG
ATCCTGGGCCAGCTGGATGGCGGATCTGTGGCTGTGCTGCCCGTGATCGACAGCACCAACCAGTACCTGC
TGGACCGGATCGGCGAGCTGAAAAGCGGCGACGCCTGTATCGCCGAGTATCAGCAGGCTGGCAGAGGCGG
CAGGGGCAGAAAGTGGTTCTCTCCCTTCGGCGCCAATCTGTACCTGAGCATGTTCTGGCGGCTGGAACAG
GGACCTGCCGCCGCTATTGGACTGAGCCTCGTGATCGGCATCGTGATGGCCGAGGTGCTGAGAAAGCTGG
GCGCCGACAAAGTGCGCGTGAAGTGGCCCAACGACCTGTATCTGCAGGACCGGAAGCTGGCCGGCATCCT
GGTGGAACTGACAGGCAAAACAGGCGACGCTGCCCAGATCGTGATTGGCGCTGGCATCAATATGGCCATG
CGGCGGGTGGAAGAGTCCGTCGTGAATCAGGGCTGGATCACCCTGCAGGAAGCCGGCATCAACCTGGACA
GAAACACCCTGGCCGCCATGCTGATCAGAGAGCTGAGAGCCGCCCTGGAACTGTTCGAGCAGGAAGGCCT
GGCCCCCTACCTGTCCAGATGGGAGAAGCTGGACAACTTCATCAACAGACCCGTGAAACTGATCATCGGC
GACAAAGAGATCTTCGGCATCAGCCGGGGCATCGACAAGCAGGGCGCTCTGCTGCTGGAACAGGACGGCA
TCATCAAGCCCTGGATGGGCGGCGAGATCAGCCTGAGATCTGCCGAGAAATTCACCCTGTCTCAGACCTC
GAGAGCATGGTTCATCGATAGAGCCCGTCAGGCACGAGAAGAAAGGCTTGTGCAGAAGGAACGGGAGCGG
GCAGCTGTTGTGATCCAGGCCCATGTCCGGAGTTTTCTCTGTCGGAGTCGACTGCAGAGAGATATCAGGA
GAGAGATTGATGACTTTTTTAAAGCAGATGACCCTGAGTCCACTAAAAGAAGTGCACTTTGTATTTTCAA
GATTGCCAGGAAACTGCTGTTCCTATTCAGAATCAAAGAGGATAATGAGAGATTTGAGAAGTTGTGTCGC
AGCATCCTGAGCAGCATGGATGCTGAGAATGAGCCTAAGGTGTGGTATGTGTCCCTGGCTTGTTCTAAGG
ACCTCACCCTCCTTTGGATTCAACAGATCAAGAACATTTTGTGGTACTGCTGTGATTTTCTCAAGCAGCT
CAAGCCTGAAATCCTGCAGGACTCCCGACTCATCACCCTGTACCTCACGATGCTTGTCACCTTCACAGAC
ACTTCAACGTGGAAAATTCTTCGGGGAAAAGGTGAAAGTCTTCGACCAGCGATGAACCACATTTGTGCAA
ATATAATGGGACATCTCAACCAGCATGGATTTTATTCTGTGCTGCAGATATTGTTAACCCGTGGCCTGGC
AAGACCCCGTCCTTGTCTATCCAAAGGCACTTTAACAGCAGCTTTTTCTCTAGCGTTACGCCCTGTGATT
GCTGCACAGTTCTCAGACAATCTGATTCGGCCGTTCCTCATCCACATCATGTCTGTGCCTGCTCTGGTGA
CTCATCTCAGCACAGTGACCCCTGAGCGCCTCACTGTTTTAGAATCCCATGACATGCTTCGTAAATTCAT
CATATTTTTAAGAGACCAAGATCGATGCCGTGATGTATGTGAAAGTTTAGAAGGATGCCATACGCTTTGT
CTAATGGGCAACCTCCTACACTTGGGCTCCCTCAGCCCCAGAGTGTTAGAGGAGGAGACAGATGGGTTCG
TGAGTTTGCTCACCCAGACGCTGTGCTACTGTCGGAAGTATGTGTCTCAGAAGAAGTCCAACCTGACCCA
CTGGCATCCTGTCCTTGGCTGGTTCTCCCAATCTGTGGATTATGGCCTTAACGAGTCAATGCACTTGATC
ACCAAACAGCTGCAGTTCTTGTGGGGGGTGCCTCTGATCCGGATCTTCTTCTGTGACATCCTGAGCAAGA
AGCTACTGGAGAGCCAGGAGCCAGCCCACGCACAGCCAGCATCCCCTCAGAATGTGCTCCCAGTGAAGAG
TCTCCTAAAGCGTGCTTTTCAAAAGTCGGCATCAGTCCGGAATATTCTCAGGCCTGTCGGGGGTAAACGG
GTCGACTCTGCAGAAGTCCAGAAGGTTTGCAACATCTGTGTCCTCTACCAGACCTCGCTGACAACTCTCA
CACAGATTCGGCTGCAGATACTCACAGGTCTCACTTACCTTGATGACCTGCTTCCCAAACTGTGGGCATT
TATCTGTGAGCTCGGGCCCCACGGAGGGTTAAAGCTCTTCTTGGAATGCCTGAACAATGACACTGAAGAG
TCCAAGCAACTCTTGGCCATGCTGATGCTGTTCTGTGACTGTTCGCGGCACCTCATCACAATCCTTGATG
ACATTGAAGTTTATGAAGAACAGATTTCATTCAAACTGGAAGAGCTGGTCACTATCTCCTCTTTCCTGAA
TTCTTTTGTGTTTAAGATGATCTGGGATGGAATTGTAGAGAACGCCAAGGGTGAGACCTTGGAGCTGTTC
CAGTCTGTCCACGGGTGGCTTATGGTGCTGTACGAGCGGGACTGCCGGCGGCGCTTCACCCCCGAGGACC
ACTGGCTGCGAAAGGATCTCAAACCTAGCGTGCTCTTCCAAGAACTCGACAGGGACAGAAAACGGGCACA
GTTGATCCTGCAGTACATCCCACATGTCATCCCTCACAAAAACAGAGTTCTACTGTTTCGAACCATGGTT
ACCAAGGAGAAGGAGAAACTGGGGCTGGTGGAAACCAGCTCTGCCTCCCCGCATGTCACTCACATCACCA
TCCGCCGGTCCAGGATGCTGGAGGACGGCTACGAGCAGCTTAGGCAGCTCTCCCAGCACGCCATGAAGGG
GGTCATCCGTGTGAAGTTTGTCAATGACCTCGGGGTGGACGAAGCAGGGATTGATCAAGACGGTGTTTTT
AAGGAGTTCTTGGAAGAGATCATCAAGAGAGTTTTTGACCCAGCACTCAATCTGTTCAAGACAACCAGTG
GGGATGAGAGGCTGTACCCCTCACCCACATCCTACATCCATGAGAATTACCTGCAGCTCTTCGAGTTTGT
GGGGAAGATGCTGGGGAAGGCTGTGTATGAGGGAATTGTGGTGGACGTGCCATTTGCATCCTTCTTCCTG
AGCCAACTGCTTGGGCACCACCACAGCGTCTTCTATAGCTCGGTGGATGAACTGCCTTCTCTGGACTCCG
AGTTCTATAAAAACCTCACCTCCATCAAGCGCTATGATGGGGACATCACTGACCTGGGCCTGACGCTGTC
TTACGACGAGGACGTCATGGGTCAGCTTGTTTGCCATGAACTGATTCCTGGAGGGAAGACCATTCCTGTT
ACAAATGAAAATAAAATTAGCTACATCCATCTGATGGCACATTTTCGAATGCACACTCAAATAAAAAACC
AAACAGCTGCCCTCATTAGCGGATTCCGTTCCATTATCAAACCCGAGTGGATCCGAATGTTCTCAACTCC
TGAACTGCAGCGTCTCATCTCTGGCGACAATGCTGAGATTGATCTGGAAGATTTAAAGAAGCACACAGTC
TACTACGGTGGTTTCCATGGAAGTCACAGAGTCATCATCTGGCTCTGGGATATTCTGGCCTCCGACTTCA
CACCGGATGAGAGAGCTATGTTTCTGAAGTTCGTGACCAGCTGCTCCAGACCCCCGCTCCTGGGATTCGC
CTACCTCAAGCCTCCATTCTCCATCCGCTGCGTGGAGGTGTCGGACGATCAGGACACCGGGGACACTCTG
GGCAGCGTCCTCCGGGGCTTCTTCACCATCCGCAAGCGGGAGCCAGGCGGCCGCCTGCCCACCTCCTCCA
CCTGCTTCAACCTGCTCAAGCTGCCCAACTACAGCAAGAAGAGCGTCCTCCGCGAGAAGCTGCGCTACGC
CATCAGCATGAACACGGGCTTTGAACTCTCCTAGAAGGGTGGGCGCGCCGACCCAGCTTTCTTGTACAAA
GTGGTTGATCTAGTTCTAGAGCGGCCGCGGATCCCGCCCCTCTCCCTCCCCCCCCCCTAACGTTACTGGC
CGAAGCCGCTTGGAATAAGGCCGGTGTGCGTTTGTCTATATGTTATTTTCCACCATATTGCCGTCTTTTG
GCAATGTGAGGGCCCGGAAACCTGGCCCTGTCTTCTTGACGAGCATTCCTAGGGGTCTTTCCCCTCTCGC
CAAAGGAATGCAAGGTCTGTTGAATGTCGTGAAGGAAGCAGTTCCTCTGGAAGCTTCTTGAAGACAAACA
ACGTCTGTAGCGACCCTTTGCAGGCAGCGGAACCCCCCACCTGGCGACAGGTGCCTCTGCGGCCAAAAGC
CACGTGTATAAGATACACCTGCAAAGGCGGCACAACCCCAGTGCCACGTTGTGAGTTGGATAGTTGTGGA
AAGAGTCAAATGGCTCTCCTCAAGCGTATTCAACAAGGGGCTGAAGGATGCCCAGAAGGTACCCCATTGT
ATGGGATCTGATCTGGGGCCTCGGTGCACATGCTTTACATGTGTTTAGTCGAGGTTAAAAAAACGTCTAG
GCCCCCCGAACCACGGGGACGTGGTTTTCCTTTGAAAAACACGATGATAAGCTTGCCACAACCCACAAGG
AGACGACCTTCCATGACCGAGTACAAGCCCACGGTGCGCCTCGCCACCCGCGACGACGTCCCCCGGGCCG
TACGCACCCTCGCCGCCGCGTTCGCCGACTACCCCGCCACGCGCCACACCGTCGACCCGGACCGCCACAT
CGAGCGGGTCACCGAGCTGCAAGAACTCTTCCTCACGCGCGTCGGGCTCGACATCGGCAAGGTGTGGGTC
GCGGACGACGGCGCCGCGGTGGCGGTCTGGACCACGCCGGAGAGCGTCGAAGCGGGGGCGGTGTTCGCCG
AGATCGGCCCGCGCATGGCCGAGTTGAGCGGTTCCCGGCTGGCCGCGCAGCAACAGATGGAAGGCCTCCT
GGCGCCGCACCGGCCCAAGGAGCCCGCGTGGTTCCTGGCCACCGTCGGCGTCTCGCCCGACCACCAGGGC
AAGGGTCTGGGCAGCGCCGTCGTGCTCCCCGGAGTGGAGGCGGCCGAGCGCGCCGGGGTGCCCGCCTTCC
TGGAGACCTCCGCGCCCCGCAACCTCCCCTTCTACGAGCGGCTCGGCTTCACCGTCACCGCCGACGTCGA
GGTGCCCGAAGGACCGCGCACCTGGTGCATGACCCGCAAGCCCGGTGCCTAGACGCGTCTGGAACAATCA
ACCTCTGGATTACAAAATTTGTGAAAGATTGACTGGTATTCTTAACTATGTTGCTCCTTTTACGCTATGT
GGATACGCTGCTTTAATGCCTTTGTATCATGCTATTGCTTCCCGTATGGCTTTCATTTTCTCCTCCTTGT
ATAAATCCTGGTTGCTGTCTCTTTATGAGGAGTTGTGGCCCGTTGTCAGGCAACGTGGCGTGGTGTGCAC
TGTGTTTGCTGACGCAACCCCCACTGGTTGGGGCATTGCCACCACCTGTCAGCTCCTTTCCGGGACTTTC
GCTTTCCCCCTCCCTATTGCCACGGCGGAACTCATCGCCGCCTGCCTTGCCCGCTGCTGGACAGGGGCTC
GGCTGTTGGGCACTGACAATTCCGTGGTGTTGTCGGGGAAGCTGACGTCCTTTCCATGGCTGCTCGCCTG
TGTTGCCACCTGGATTCTGCGCGGGACGTCCTTCTGCTACGTCCCTTCGGCCCTCAATCCAGCGGACCTT
CCTTCCCGCGGCCTGCTGCCGGCTCTGCGGCCTCTTCCGCGTCTTCGCCTTCGCCCTCAGACGAGTCGGA
TCTCCCTTTGGGCCGCCTCCCCGCCTGGAATTAATTCTGCAGTCGAGACCTAGAAAAACATGGAGCAATC
ACAAGTAGCAATACAGCAGCTACCAATGCTGATTGTGCCTGGCTAGAAGCACAAGAGGAGGAGGAGGTGG
GTTTTCCAGTCACACCTCAGGTACCTTTAAGACCAATGACTTACAAGGCAGCTGTAGATCTTAGCCACTT
TTTAAAAGAAAAGAGGGGACTGGAAGGGCTAATTCACTCCCAACGAAGACAAGATATCCTTGATCTGTGG
ATCTACCACACACAAGGCTACTTCCCTGATTAGCAGAACTACACACCAGGGCCAGGGGTCAGATATCCAC
TGACCTTTGGATGGTGCTACAAGCTAGTACCAGTTGAGCCAGATAAGGTAGAAGAGGCCAATAAAGGAGA
GAACACCAGCTTGTTACACCCTGTGAGCCTGCATGGGATGGATGACCCGGAGAGAGAAGTGTTAGAGTGG
AGGTTTGACAGCCGCCTAGCATTTCATCACGTGGCCCGAGAGCTGCATCCGGAGTACTTCAAGAACTGCT
GATATCGAGCTTGCTACAAGGGACTTTCCGCTGGGGACTTTCCAGGGAGGCGTGGCCTGGGCGGGACTGG
GGAGTGGCGAGCCCTCAGATCCTGCATATAAGCAGCTGCTTTTTGCCTGTACTGGGTCTCTCTGGTTAGA
CCAGATCTGAGCCTGGGAGCTCTCTGGCTAACTAGGGAACCCACTGCTTAAGCCTCAATAAAGCTTGCCT
TGAGTGCTTCAAGTAGTGTGTGCCCGTCTGTTGTGTGACTCTGGTAACTAGAGATCCCTCAGACCCTTTT
AGTCAGTGTGGAAAATCTCTAGCAGTAGTAGTTCATGTCATCTTATTATTCAGTATTTATAACTTGCAAA
GAAATGAATATCAGAGAGTGAGAGGCCTTGACATTGCTAGCGTTTACCGTCGACCTCTAGCTAGAGCTTG
GCGTAATCATGGTCATAGCTGTTTCCTGTGTGAAATTGTTATCCGCTCACAATTCCACACAACATACGAG
CCGGAAGCATAAAGTGTAAAGCCTGGGGTGCCTAATGAGTGAGCTAACTCACATTAATTGCGTTGCGCTC
ACTGCCCGCTTTCCAGTCGGGAAACCTGTCGTGCCAGCTGCATTAATGAATCGGCCAACGCGCGGGGAGA
GGCGGTTTGCGTATTGGGCGCTCTTCCGCTTCCTCGCTCACTGACTCGCTGCGCTCGGTCGTTCGGCTGC
GGCGAGCGGTATCAGCTCACTCAAAGGCGGTAATACGGTTATCCACAGAATCAGGGGATAACGCAGGAAA
GAACATGTGAGCAAAAGGCCAGCAAAAGGCCAGGAACCGTAAAAAGGCCGCGTTGCTGGCGTTTTTCCAT
AGGCTCCGCCCCCCTGACGAGCATCACAAAAATCGACGCTCAAGTCAGAGGTGGCGAAACCCGACAGGAC
TATAAAGATACCAGGCGTTTCCCCCTGGAAGCTCCCTCGTGCGCTCTCCTGTTCCGACCCTGCCGCTTAC
CGGATACCTGTCCGCCTTTCTCCCTTCGGGAAGCGTGGCGCTTTCTCATAGCTCACGCTGTAGGTATCTC
AGTTCGGTGTAGGTCGTTCGCTCCAAGCTGGGCTGTGTGCACGAACCCCCCGTTCAGCCCGACCGCTGCG
CCTTATCCGGTAACTATCGTCTTGAGTCCAACCCGGTAAGACACGACTTATCGCCACTGGCAGCAGCCAC
TGGTAACAGGATTAGCAGAGCGAGGTATGTAGGCGGTGCTACAGAGTTCTTGAAGTGGTGGCCTAACTAC
GGCTACACTAGAAGAACAGTATTTGGTATCTGCGCTCTGCTGAAGCCAGTTACCTTCGGAAAAAGAGTTG
GTAGCTCTTGATCCGGCAAACAAACCACCGCTGGTAGCGGTGGTTTTTTTGTTTGCAAGCAGCAGATTAC
GCGCAGAAAAAAAGGATCTCAAGAAGATCCTTTGATCTTTTCTACGGGGTCTGACGCTCAGTGGAACGAA
AACTCACGTTAAGGGATTTTGGTCATGAGATTATCAAAAAGGATCTTCACCTAGATCCTTTTAAATTAAA
AATGAAGTTTTAAATCAATCTAAAGTATATATGAGTAAACTTGGTCTGACAGTTACCAATGCTTAATCAG
TGAGGCACCTATCTCAGCGATCTGTCTATTTCGTTCATCCATAGTTGCCTGACTCCCCGTCGTGTAGATA
ACTACGATACGGGAGGGCTTACCATCTGGCCCCAGTGCTGCAATGATACCGCGAGACCCACGCTCACCGG
CTCCAGATTTATCAGCAATAAACCAGCCAGCCGGAAGGGCCGAGCGCAGAAGTGGTCCTGCAACTTTATC
CGCCTCCATCCAGTCTATTAATTGTTGCCGGGAAGCTAGAGTAAGTAGTTCGCCAGTTAATAGTTTGCGC
AACGTTGTTGCCATTGCTACAGGCATCGTGGTGTCACGCTCGTCGTTTGGTATGGCTTCATTCAGCTCCG
GTTCCCAACGATCAAGGCGAGTTACATGATCCCCCATGTTGTGCAAAAAAGCGGTTAGCTCCTTCGGTCC
TCCGATCGTTGTCAGAAGTAAGTTGGCCGCAGTGTTATCACTCATGGTTATGGCAGCACTGCATAATTCT
CTTACTGTCATGCCATCCGTAAGATGCTTTTCTGTGACTGGTGAGTACTCAACCAAGTCATTCTGAGAAT
AGTGTATGCGGCGACCGAGTTGCTCTTGCCCGGCGTCAATACGGGATAATACCGCGCCACATAGCAGAAC
TTTAAAAGTGCTCATCATTGGAAAACGTTCTTCGGGGCGAAAACTCTCAAGGATCTTACCGCTGTTGAGA
TCCAGTTCGATGTAACCCACTCGTGCACCCAACTGATCTTCAGCATCTTTTACTTTCACCAGCGTTTCTG
GGTGAGCAAAAACAGGAAGGCAAAATGCCGCAAAAAAGGGAATAAGGGCGACACGGAAATGTTGAATACT
CATACTCTTCCTTTTTCAATATTATTGAAGCATTTATCAGGGTTATTGTCTCATGAGCGGATACATATTT
GAATGTATTTAGAAAAATAAACAAATAGGGGTTCCGCGCACATTTCCCCGAAAAGTGCCACCTGACGTCG
ACGGATCGGGAGATCAACTTGTTTATTGCAGCTTATAATGGTTACAAATAAAGCAATAGCATCACAAATT
TCACAAATAAAGCATTTTTTTCACTGCATTCTAGTTGTGGTTTGTCCAAACTCATCAATGTATCTTATCA
TGTCTGGATCAACTGGATAACTCAAGCTAACCAAAATCATCCCAAACTTCCCACCCCATACCCTATTACC
ACTGCCAATTACCTGTGGTTTCATTTACTCTAAACCTGTGATTCCTCTGAATTATTTTCATTTTAAAGAA
ATTGTATTTGTTAAATATGTACTACAAACTTAGTAGTT
Features (pLannotate 1.2.2; 27 found; start..end, strand, type, name):
    376..633     +  LTR            5' LTR (truncated): truncated 5' long terminal repeat (LTR) from HIV-1
    680..805     +  misc_feature   HIV-1 Ψ: packaging signal of human immunodeficiency virus type 1
    789..1127    +  CDS            HIV-1 gag (fragment): gag protein from human immunodeficiency virus 1; gag
   1302..1535    +  misc_feature   RRE: The Rev response element (RRE) of HIV-1 allows for Rev-dependent mRNA export from the nucleus to the cytoplasm.
   1912..2012    +  CDS            Rev (fragment): human immunodeficiency virus 1 (HIV-1) Rev protein; rev; enhances nuclear export of unspliced and incompletely spliced viral mRNAs
   2027..2142    +  misc_feature   cPPT/CTS: central polypurine tract and central termination sequence of HIV-1 (lacking the first T)
   2200..2503    +  enhancer       CMV enhancer: human cytomegalovirus immediate early enhancer
   2504..2707    +  promoter       CMV promoter: human cytomegalovirus (CMV) immediate early promoter
   2823..2847    +  protein_bind   attB1: mutant version of attB; recombination site for the Gateway® BP reaction BP Clonase™
   2868..3830    +  CDS            birA: BIRA_ECOLI - Also known as bioR, dhbB. Experimental evidence at protein level: Swiss-Prot protein existence level 1. Acts both as a biotin--[acetyl-CoA-carboxylase] ligase and a biotin-operon repressor. In the presence of ATP, BirA activates biotin to form the BirA-biotinyl-5'-adenylate (BirA-bio-5'-AMP or holoBirA) complex. HoloBirA can either transfer the biotinyl moiety to the biotin carboxyl carrier protein (BCCP) subunit of acetyl-CoA carboxylase, or bind to the biotin operator site and inhibit transcription of the operon. From Escherichia coli (strain K12).
   3831..7031    +  CDS            UBE3B: UBE3B_HUMAN - Experimental evidence at protein level: Swiss-Prot protein existence level 1. E3 ubiquitin-protein ligase which accepts ubiquitin from an E2 ubiquitin-conjugating enzyme in the form of a thioester and then directly transfers the ubiquitin to targeted substrates. From Homo sapiens (Human).
   7051..7075    -  protein_bind   attB2: mutant version of attB; recombination site for the Gateway® BP reaction BP Clonase™
   7080..7098    -  misc_feature   MCS (fragment): pBluescript multiple cloning site
   7218..7680    +  misc_feature   IRES: internal ribosome entry site (IRES) of the encephalomyocarditis virus (EMCV)
   7713..8310    +  CDS            PuroR (fragment): puromycin N-acetyltransferase; pac from Streptomyces alboniger; confers resistance to puromycin
   8326..8914    +  misc_feature   WPRE: woodchuck hepatitis virus posttranscriptional regulatory element
   8931..9449    +  CDS            nef (fragment): NEF_HV1BR - Experimental evidence at protein level: Swiss-Prot protein existence level 1. Extracellular Nef protein targets CD4(+) T-lymphocytes for apoptosis by interacting with CXCR4 surface receptors (PubMed:14990729). From Human immunodeficiency virus type 1 group M subtype B (isolate BRU/LAI) (HIV-1).
   9497..9754    +  LTR            5' LTR (truncated): truncated 5' long terminal repeat (LTR) from HIV-1
   9904..9926    -  protein_bind   lac operator (fragment): The lac repressor binds to the lac operator to inhibit transcription in E. coli. This inhibition can be relieved by adding lactose or isopropyl-β-D-thiogalactopyranoside (IPTG). lac repressor encoded by lacI
   9930..9960    -  promoter       lac promoter: promoter for the E. coli lac operon
   9975..9996    -  protein_bind   CAP binding site: CAP binding activates transcription in the presence of cAMP. E. coli catabolite activator protein
  10009..10101   -  CDS            lacI (fragment): lac repressor; lacI; The lac repressor binds to the lac operator to inhibit transcription in E. coli. This inhibition can be relieved by adding lactose or isopropyl-β-D-thiogalactopyranoside (IPTG).
  10284..10872   -  rep_origin     ori: high-copy-number ColE1/pMB1/pBR322/pUC origin of replication
  11043..11903   -  CDS            AmpR: β-lactamase; bla; confers resistance to ampicillin, carbenicillin, and related antibiotics
  11904..12008   -  promoter       AmpR promoter: bla
  12056..12190   +  polyA_signal   SV40 poly(A) signal: SV40 polyadenylation signal
  12357..328     +  CDS            nef (fragment) (across the origin): NEF_HV1BR - Experimental evidence at protein level: Swiss-Prot protein existence level 1. Extracellular Nef protein targets CD4(+) T-lymphocytes for apoptosis by interacting with CXCR4 surface receptors (PubMed:14990729). From Human immunodeficiency virus type 1 group M subtype B (isolate BRU/LAI) (HIV-1).
