[The description below was written by a language model from this plasmid's Addgene catalogue record and pLannotate feature annotations shown in this document.]
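Description:
pLVX-BirA-UBE3B-Puro is an HIV-1-based lentiviral vector for mammalian expression, built on the Gateway-adapted pLVX-GWB-IRES-Puro backbone. In bacteria it is maintained through a high-copy ColE1/pUC-type origin and selected with ampicillin via the β-lactamase gene. The viral portion carries the elements needed to package and deliver the transgene RNA. These are flanking HIV-1 LTR sequences, the Ψ packaging signal with an adjoining gag fragment, the Rev response element for Rev-dependent nuclear export of the genomic transcript, and the cPPT/CTS, which aids nuclear import of the reverse-transcribed genome. Nef-derived sequence fragments lie next to both LTRs. The catalogue lists a total size of about 12.4 kb, slightly more than the 12,358 nt sequencing record used for annotation.

The payload is driven by the CMV immediate-early enhancer and promoter. Between attB1 and attB2 sites, left by Gateway recombination, lies a single open reading frame of roughly 4.1 kb. In it the E. coli biotin ligase BirA is joined directly to the N-terminus of human UBE3B, an E3 ubiquitin-protein ligase. Downstream, an EMCV IRES allows the puromycin N-acetyltransferase gene to be translated from the same transcript, so puromycin resistance is coupled to expression of the fusion protein in transduced cells. A WPRE follows to enhance transcript stability and expression.

The stated purpose is simply to express BirA-tagged UBE3B in mammalian cells. Fusions of this kind are generally used for proximity-dependent biotinylation to identify interacting or neighbouring proteins. However, the record does not say whether the BirA carries the promiscuous mutation required for that approach.
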