Addgene plasmid #107351: pLVX-BirA-UBE3B-Puro
Purpose: Expresses UBE3B fused to BirA in mammalian cells.
Depositing lab: Robert Sobol. Depositing organization: University of South Alabama, Mitchell Cancer Institute. Publication: UBE3B is a Calmodulin-Regulated, Mitochondria-Associated E3 Ubiquitin Ligase. Braganza A, Li J, Zeng X, Yates NA, Dey NB, Andrews J, Clark J, Zamani L, Wang XH, St Croix C, O'Sullivan R, Garcia-Exposito L, Brodsky JL, Sobol RW. J Biol Chem. 2016 Dec 21. pii: jbc.M116.766824. doi: 10.1074/jbc.M116.766824. PubMed 28003368.
Backbone
  Vector backbone: pLVX-GWB-IRES-Puro
  Backbone size w/o insert (bp): 8247
  Total vector size (bp): 12401
  Vector type: Mammalian Expression, Lentiviral
  Selectable markers: Puromycin
Growth in bacteria
  Bacterial resistance: Ampicillin, 100 μg/mL
  Growth temperature: 37°C
  Growth strain: NEB Stable
  Copy number: Unknown
Gene/Insert
  Gene/Insert name: BirA-UBE3B
  Species: H. sapiens (human)
  Insert size (bp): 4100
  Entrez Gene: UBE3B (a.k.a. BPIDS, KOS)
  Promoter: CMV
  Tag / fusion protein: Biotin ligase (N terminal on insert)
  Cloning method: Gateway Cloning
  Sequencing primers: 5′ M13; 3′ M13
Terms and licenses: Academic/Nonprofit Terms; Industry Terms
How to cite: pLVX-BirA-UBE3B-Puro was a gift from Robert Sobol (Addgene plasmid # 107351 ; http://n2t.net/addgene:107351 ; RRID:Addgene_107351)
